>Addgene plasmid #234479 | pT3TS-Hf-RfxCas13d-HA | addgene full sequence | sequence record 468663 | Addgene NGS Result
AATTAACCCTCACTAAAGGGAACAAAAGCTGGAGCTAAGCTTGCTTGTTCTTTTTGCAGAAGCTCAGAAT
AAACGCTCAACTTTGGCAGATCTAACTCGACGCCACCATGGCGAGCGAGGCCAGCATCGAAAAAAAAAAG
TCCTTCGCCAAGGGCATGGGCGTGAAGTCCACACTCGTGTCCGGCTCCAAAGTGTACATGACAACCTTCG
CCGAAGGCAGCGACGCCAGGCTGGAAAAGATCGTGGAGGGCGACAGCATCAGGAGCGTGAATGAGGGCGA
GGCCTTCAGCGCTGAAATGGCCGATAAAAACGCCGGCTATAAGATCGGCAACGCCAAATTCAGCCATCCT
AAGGGCTACGCCGTGGTGGCTAACAACCCTCTGTATACAGGACCCGTCCAGCAGGATATGCTCGGCCTGA
AGGAAACTCTGGAAAAGAGGTACTTCGGCGAGAGCGCTGATGGCAATGACAATATTTGTATCCAGGTGAT
CCATAACATCCTGGACATTGAAAAAATCCTCGTCGAATACATTACCAACGCCGCCTACGCCGTCAACAAT
ATCTCCGGCCTGGATAAGGACATTATTGGATTCGGCAAGTTCTCCACAGTGTATACCTACGACGAATTCA
AAGACCCCGAGCACCATAGGGCCGCTTTCAACAATAACGATAAGCTCATCAACGCCATCAAGGCCCAGTA
TGACGAGTTCGACAACTTCCTCGATAACCCCAGACTCGGCTATTTCGGCCAGGCCTTTTTCAGCAAGGAG
GGCAGAAATTACATCATCAATTACGGCAACGAATGCTATGACATTCTGGCCCTCCTGAGCGGACTGAGGC
ACTGGGTGGTCCATAACAACGAAGAAGAGTCCAGGATCTCCAGGACCTGGCTCTACAACCTCGATAAGAA
CCTCGACAACGAATACATCTCCACCCTCAACTACCTCTACGACAGGATCACCAATGAGCTGACCAACTCC
TTCTCCAAGAACTCCGCCGCCAACGTGAACTATATTGCCGAAACTCTGGGAATCAACCCTGCCGAATTCG
CCGAACAATATTTCAGATTCAGCATTATGAAAGAGCAGAAAAACCTCGGATTCAATATCACCAAGCTCAG
GGAAGTGATGCTGGACAGGAAGGATATGTCCGAGATCAGGAAAAATCATAAGGTGTTCGACTCCATCAGG
ACCAAGGTCTACACCATGATGGACTTTGTGATTTATAGGTATTACATCGAAGAGGATGCCAAGGTGGCTG
CCGCCAATAAGTCCCTCCCCGATAATGAGAAGTCCCTGAGCGAGAAGGATATCTTTGTGATTAACCTGAG
GGGCTCCTTCAACGACGACCAGAAGGATGCCCTCTACTACGATGAAGCTAATAGAATTTGGAGAAAGCTC
GAAAATATCATGCACAACATCAAGGAATTTAGGGGAAACAAGACAAGAGAGTATAAGAAGAAGGACGCCC
CTAGACTGCCCAGAATCCTGCCCGCTGGCCGTGATGTTTCCGCCTTCAGCAAACTCATGTATGCCCTGAC
CATGTTCCTGGATGGCAAGGAGATCAACGACCTCCTGACCACCCTGATTAATAAATTCGATAACATCCAG
AGCTTCCTGAAGGTGATGCCTCTCATCGGAGTCAACGCTAAGTTCGTGGAGGAATACGCCTTTTTCAAAG
ACTCCGCCAAGATCGCCGATGAGCTGAGGCTGATCAAGTCCTTCGCTAGAATGGGAGAACCTATTGCCGA
TGCCAGGAGGGCCATGTATATCGACGCCATCCGTATTTTAGGAACCAACCTGTCCTATGATGAGCTCAAG
GCCCTCGCCGACACCTTTTCCCTGGACGAGAACGGAAACAAGCTCAAGAAAGGCAAGCACGGCATGAGAA
ATTTCATTATTAATAACGTGATCAGCAATAAAAGGTTCCACTACCTGATCAGATACGGTGATCCTGCCCA
CCTCCATGAGATCGCCAAAAACGAGGCCGTGGTGAAGTTCGTGCTCGGCAGGATCGCTGACATCCAGAAA
AAACAGGGCCAGAACGGCAAGAACCAGATCGACAGGTACTACGAAACTTGTATCGGAAAGGATAAGGGCA
AGAGCGTGAGCGAAAAGGTGGACGCTCTCACAAAGATCATCACCGGAATGAACTACGACCAATTCGACAA
GAAAAGGAGCGTCATTGAGGACACCGGCAGGGAAAACGCCGAGAGGGAGAAGTTTAAAAAGATCATCAGC
CTGTACCTCACCGTGATCTACCACATCCTCAAGAATATTGTCAATATCAACGCCAGGTACGTCATCGGAT
TCCATTGCGTCGAGCGTGATGCTCAACTGTACAAGGAGAAAGGCTACGACATCAATCTCAAGAAACTGGA
AGAGAAGGGATTCAGCTCCGTCACCAAGCTCTGCGCTGGCATTGATGAAACTGCCCCCGATAAGAGAAAG
GACGTGGAAAAGGAGATGGCTGAAAGAGCCAAGGAGAGCATTGACAGCCTCGAGAGCGCCAACCCCAAGC
TGTATGCCAATTACATCAAATACAGCGACGAGAAGAAAGCCGAGGAGTTCACCAGGCAGATTAACAGGGA
GAAGGCCAAAACCGCCCTGAACGCCTACCTGAGGAACACCAAGTGGAATGTGATCATCAGGGAGGACCTC
CTGAGAATTGACAACAAGACATGTACCCTGTTCAGAAACAAGGCCGTCCACCTGGAAGTGGCCAGGTATG
TCCACGCCTATATCAACGACATTGCCGAGGTCAATTCCTACTTCCAACTGTACCATTACATCATGCAGAG
AATTATCATGAATGAGAGGTACGAGAAAAGCAGCGGAAAGGTGTCCGAGTACTTCGACGCTGTGAATGAC
GAGAAGAAGTACAACGATAGGCTCCTGAAACTGCTGTGTGTGCCTTTCGGCTACTGTATCCCCAGGTTTA
AGAACCTGAGCATCGAGGCCCTGTTCGATAGGAACGAGGCCGCCAAGTTCGACAAGGAGAAAAAGAAGGT
GTCCGGCAATTCCGGATCCGGAGCGGCCGCTTACCCATACGATGTTCCAGATTACGCTTAACCGCGGATC
TGGTTACCACTAAACCAGCCTCAAGAACACCCGAATGGAGTCTCTAAGCTACATAATACCAACTTACACT
TTACAAAATGTTGTCCCCCAAAATGTAGCCATTCGTATCTGCTCCTAATAAAAAGAAAGTTTCTCCCCCA
CAAAAAAAAAAAAAAAAAAAAAAAAAAAAAAAACCCCCCCCCCCCCCCCTGCAGGGCCAAGTCGGCCTCT
AGAGGTACCCAATTCGCCCTATAGTGAGTCGTATTACAATTCACTGGCCGTCGTTTTACAACGTCGTGAC
TGGGAAAACCCTGGCGTTACCCAACTTAATCGCCTTGCAGCACATCCCCCTTTCGCCAGCTGGCGTAATA
GCGAAGAGGCCCGCACCGATCGCCCTTCCCAACAGTTGCGCAGCCTGAATGGCGAATGGCAAATTGTAAG
CGTTAATATTTTGTTAAAATTCGCGTTAAATTTTTGTTAAATCAGCTCATTTTTTAACCAATAGGCCGAA
ATCGGCAAAATCCCTTATAAATCAAAAGAATAGACCGAGATAGGGT
[37 nt withheld, positions 3617-3653]
AAAGAACGTGGACTCCAACGTCAAAGG
[49 nt withheld, positions 3681-3729]
T
[91 nt withheld, positions 3731-3821]
G
[124 nt withheld, positions 3823-3946]
CAGGTGGCACTTTTCGGGGAAATGTGCGCGGAACCCCTATTTGTTTATTTTTCTAAATACATTCAAATAT
GTATCTGCTCATGAGACAATAACCCTGATAAATGCTTCAATAATATTGAAAAAGGAAGAGTATGAGTATT
CAACATTTCCGTGTCGCCCTTATTCCCTTTTTTGCGGCATTTTGCCTTCCTGTTTTTGCTCACCCAGAAA
CGCTGGTGAAAGTAAAAGATGCTGAAGATCAGTTGGGTGCACGAGTGGGTTACATCGAACTGGATCTCAA
CAGCGGTAAGATCCTTGAGAGTTTTCGCCCCGAAGAACGTTTTCCAATGATGAGCACTTTTAAAGTTCTG
CTATGTGGCGCGGTATTATCCCGTATTGACGCCGGGCAAGAGCAACTCGGTCGCCGCATACACTATTCTC
AGAATGACTTGGTTGAGTACTCACCAGTCACAGAAAAGCATCTTACGGATGGCATGACAGTAAGAGAATT
ATGCAGTGCTGCCATAACCATGAGTGATAACACTGCGGCCAACTTACTTCTGACAACGATCGGAGGACCG
AAGGAGCTAACCGCTTTTTTGCACAACATGGGGGATCATGTAACTCGCCTTGATCGTTGGGAACCGGAGC
TGAATGAAGCCATACCAAACGACGAGCGTGACACCACGATGCCTGTAGCAATGGCAACAACGTTGCGCAA
ACTATTAACTGGCGAACTACTTACTCTAGCTTCCCGGCAACAATTAATAGACTGGATGGAGGCGGATAAA
GTTGCAGGACCACTTCTGCGCTCGGCCCTTCCGGCTGGCTGGTTTATTGCTGATAAATCTGGAGCCGGTG
AGCGTGGGTCTCGCGGTATCATTGCAGCACTGGGGCCAGATGGTAAGCCCTCCCGTATCGTAGTTATCTA
CACGACGGGGAGTCAGGCAACTATGGATGAACGAAATAGACAGATCGCTGAGATAGGTGCCTCACTGATT
AAGCACTGAGAGATCCCCTCATAATTTCCCCAAAGCGTAACCATGTGTGAATAAATTTTGAGCTAGTAGG
GTTGCAGCCACGAGTAAGTCTTCCCTTGTTATTGTGTAGCCAGAATGCCGCAAAACTTCCATGCCTAAGC
GAACTGTTGAGAGTACGTTTCGATTTCTGACTGTGTTAGCCTGGAAGTGCTTGTCCCAACCTTGTTTCTG
AGCATGAACGCCCGCAAGCCAACATGTTAGTTGAAGCATCAGGGCGATTAGCAGCATGATATCAAAACGC
TCTGAGCTGCTCGTTCGGCTATGGCGTAGGCCTAGTCCGTAGGCAGGACTTTTCAAGTCTCGGAAGGTTT
CTTCAATCTGCATTCGCTTCGAATAGATATTAACAAGTTGTTTGGGTGTTCGAATTTCAACAGGTAAGTT
AGTTGCTAGAATCCATGGCTCCTTTGCCGACGCTGAGTAGATTTTAGGTGACGGGTGGTGACAATGAGTC
CGTGTCGAGCGCTGATTTTTTCGGCCTTTAGAGCGAGATTTATACAATAGAATTTGGCATGAGATTGGAT
TGCTTTTAGTCAGCCTCTTATAGCCTAAAGTCTTTGAGTGACTAGATGACATATCATGTAAGTTGCTGAT
AGGTTTCCAGTTTTCCGCTCCTAGGTCTGCATATTGTACTTTTCCTCTTACTCGACTTAACCAGTACCAA
CCCAGCTTCTCAACGGATTTATACCATGGCACTTTAAAGCCAGCATCACTGACAATGAGCGGTGTGGTGT
TACTCGGTAGAATGCTCGCAAGGTCGGCTAGAAATTGGTCATGAGCTTTCTTTGAACATTGCTCTGAAAG
CGGGAACGCTTTCTCATAAAGAGTAACAGAACGACCGTGTAGTGCGACTGAAGCTCGCAATACCATAAGC
CGTTTTTGCTCACGGATATCAGACCAGTCAACAAGTACAATGGGCATCGTATTGCCCGAACAGATAAAGC
TAGCATGCCAACGGTATACAGCGAGTCGCTCTTTGTGGAGGTGACGATTACCTAACAATCGGTCGATTCG
TTTGATGTTATGTTTTGTTCTCGCTTTGGTTGGCAGGTTACGGCCAAGTTCGGTAAGAGTGAGAGTTTTA
CAGTCAAGTAAGGCGTGGCAAGCCAACGTTAAGCTGTTGAGTCGTTTTAAGTGTAATTCGGGGCAGAATT
GGTAAAGAGAGTCGTGTAAAATATCGAGTTCGCACATTTTGTTGTCTGATTATTGATTTTTGGCGAAACC
ATTTGATCATATGACAAGATGTGTATCTACCTTAACTTAATGATTTTGATAAAAATCATTAGGGGATTCA
TCAGGATTAAGCATTGGTAACTGTCAGACCAAGTTTACTCATATATACTTTAGATTGATTTAAAACTTCA
TTTTTAATTTAAAAGGATCTAGGTGAAGATCCTTTTTGATAATCTCATGACCAAAATCCCTTAACGTGAG
TTTTCGTTCCACTGAGCGTCAGACCCCGTAGAAAAGATCAAAGGATCTTCTTGAGATCCTTTTTTTCTGC
GCGTAATCTGCTGCTTGCAAACAAAAAAACCACCGCTACCAGCGGTGGTTTGTTTGCCGGATCAAGAGCT
ACCAACTCTTTTTCCGAAGGTAACTGGCTTCAGCAGAGCGCAGATACCAAATACTGTTCTTCTAGTGTAG
CCGTAGTTAGGCCACCACTTCAAGAACTCTGTAGCACCGCCTACATACCTCGCTCTGCTAATCCTGTTAC
CAGTGGCTGCTGCCAGTGGCGATAAGTCGTGTCTTACCGGGTTGGACTCAAGACGATAGTTACCGGATAA
GGCGCAGCGGTCGGGCTGAACGGGGGGTTCGTGCACACAGCCCAGCTTGGAGCGAACGACCTACACCGAA
CTGAGATACCTACAGCGTGAGCTATGAGAAAGCGCCACGCTTCCCGAAGGGAGAAAGGCGGACAGGTATC
CGGTAAGCGGCAGGGTCGGAACAGGAGAGCGCACGAGGGAGCTTCCAGGGGGAAACGCCTGGTATCTTTA
TAGTCCTGTCGGGTTTCGCCACCTCTGACTTGAGCGTCGATTTTTGTGATGCTCGTCAGGGGGGCGGAGC
CTATGGAAAAACGCCAGCAACGCGGCCTTTTTACGGTTCCTGGCCTTTTGCTGGCCTTTTGCTCACATGT
TCTTTCCTGCGTTATCCCCTGATTCTGTGGATAACCGTATTACCGCCTTTGAGTGAGCTGATACCGCTCG
CCGCAGCCGAACGACCGAGCGCAGCGAGTCAGTGAGCGAGGAAGCGGAAGAGCGCCCAATACGCAAACCG
CCTCTCCCCGCGCGTTGGCCGATTCATTAATGCAGCTGGCACGACAGGTTTCCCGACTGGAAAGCGGGCA
GTGAGCGCAACGCAATTAATGTGAGTTAGCTCACTCATTAGGCACCCCAGGCTTTACACTTTATGCTTCC
GGCTCGTATGTTGTGTGGAATTGTGAGCGGATAACAATTTCACACAGGAAACAGCTATGACCATGATTAC
GCCAAGCTCGA
Features (pLannotate 1.2.2; 16 found; start..end, strand, type, name):
      1..19      +  promoter       T3 promoter: promoter for bacteriophage T3 RNA polymerase
     44..86      +  5'UTR          Xenopus globin 5'-UTR: translational enhancer from the 5'-UTR of the major beta-globin gene of Xenopus laevis
    126..3023    +  CDS            RfxCas13d: RNA-targeting Type VI CRISPR protein from Ruminococcus flavefaciens strain XPD3002 (Konermann et al., 2018)
   3042..3070    +  CDS            3xHA (fragment): three tandem HA epitope tags
   3093..3214    +  3'UTR          Xenopus globin 3'-UTR: 3'-UTR of the major beta-globin gene of Xenopus laevis
   3308..3326    -  promoter       T7 promoter: promoter for bacteriophage T7 RNA polymerase
   3329..3486    +  CDS            lacZα (fragment): LacZα fragment of β-galactosidase; lacZ fragment
   3518..3946    -  rep_origin     f1 ori (sequence partly withheld): f1 bacteriophage origin of replication; arrow indicates direction of (+) strand synthesis
   3973..4077    +  promoter       AmpR promoter: bla
   4078..4931    +  CDS            AmpR (fragment): β-lactamase; bla; confers resistance to ampicillin, carbenicillin, and related antibiotics
   6145..6214    +  ncRNA          RNA-OUT: Accession: RF00240 - RNA-OUT
   6447..7035    +  rep_origin     ori: high-copy-number ColE1/pMB1/pBR322/pUC origin of replication
   7218..7310    +  CDS            lacI (fragment): lac repressor; lacI; The lac repressor binds to the lac operator to inhibit transcription in E. coli. This inhibition can be relieved by adding lactose or isopropyl-β-D-thiogalactopyranoside (IPTG).
   7323..7344    +  protein_bind   CAP binding site: CAP binding activates transcription in the presence of cAMP. E. coli catabolite activator protein
   7359..7389    +  promoter       lac promoter: promoter for the E. coli lac operon
   7397..7413    +  protein_bind   lac operator: The lac repressor binds to the lac operator to inhibit transcription in E. coli. This inhibition can be relieved by adding lactose or isopropyl-β-D-thiogalactopyranoside (IPTG). lac repressor encoded by lacI
