[The description below was written by a language model from this plasmid's Addgene catalogue record and pLannotate feature annotations shown in this document.]
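Description:
pT3TS-Hf-RfxCas13d-HA is a bacterial plasmid built on the pT3TS backbone that serves as a template for in vitro transcription of mRNA encoding a high-fidelity variant of the RNA-targeting CRISPR effector RfxCas13d (CasRx) from Ruminococcus flavefaciens XPD3002. It is propagated in E. coli through a high-copy ColE1/pUC-type origin and selected with ampicillin via the bla gene. An f1 origin and remnants of a lac cloning region (lacZα fragment, lac promoter and operator, CAP site) are also annotated.

The payload is arranged as a synthetic mRNA cassette. A bacteriophage T3 promoter drives transcription through the Xenopus laevis beta-globin 5'-UTR, which acts as a translational enhancer, then the human codon-optimized RfxCas13d coding sequence with a C-terminal HA epitope tag, followed by the Xenopus beta-globin 3'-UTR. An antisense T7 promoter lies downstream of the cassette. The Cas13d sequence carries four alanine-to-valine substitutions (A134V, A140V, A141V and A143V), introduced according to a previously published design to generate the high-fidelity form. It was derived using an earlier RfxCas13d plasmid as template. The construct carries no guide RNA, so guides must be supplied separately. The associated publication concerns improved RNA-targeting CRISPR-Cas tools in zebrafish, consistent with using the transcribed mRNA for RNA knockdown in embryos, while the HA tag allows detection of the protein.

One discrepancy is worth noting: the catalogue lists a total size of 6,115 bp, whereas the sequenced record behind the feature table is 7,457 nt. That sequence has an AmpR annotation flagged as a fragment, followed by a largely unannotated stretch containing an RNA-OUT element. The record does not explain this difference.
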