Addgene plasmid #234479: pT3TS-Hf-RfxCas13d-HA
Purpose: Plasmid to carry out IVT of High-fidelity RfxCas13d (human codon-optimized)
Depositing lab: Miguel Angel Moreno-Mateos. Publication: Enhanced RNA-targeting CRISPR-Cas technology in zebrafish. Moreno-Sanchez I, Hernandez-Huertas L, Nahon-Cano D, Martinez-Garcia PM, Treichel AJ, Gomez-Marin C, Tomas-Gallardo L, da Silva Pescador G, Kushawah G, Egidy R, Perera A, Diaz-Moscoso A, Cano-Ruiz A, Walker JA 2nd, Munoz MJ, Holden K, Galceran J, Nieto MA, Bazzini AA, Moreno-Mateos MA. Nat Commun. 2025 Mar 16;16(1):2591. doi: 10.1038/s41467-025-57792-9. PubMed 40091120.
Backbone
  Vector backbone: pT3TS
  Total vector size (bp): 6115
  Vector type: CRISPR
Growth in bacteria
  Bacterial resistance: Ampicillin, 100 μg/mL
  Growth temperature: 37°C
  Growth strain: DH5alpha
  Copy number: Unknown
Gene/Insert
  Gene/Insert name: RfxCas13d (alt name: CasRx)
  Species: Ruminococcus flavefaciens XPD3002
  Insert size (bp): 2934
  Mutation: Changed four alanine to valine in positions 134, 140, 141 and 143 (A134V, A140V, A141V and A143V)
  Tag / fusion protein: HA (C terminal on insert)
Resource information
  A portion of this plasmid was derived from a plasmid made by: Addgene plasmid #141320 used as template
Terms and licenses: Academic/Nonprofit Terms; Industry Terms: Not Available to Industry
Depositor comments: Point mutations performed as described in Tong et al., 2023 (Nat Bio) to generate a High-Fidelity version of RfxCas13d (Hf-RfxCas13d). Please visit https://doi.org/10.1101/2024.10.08.617220 for bioRxiv preprint.
How to cite: pT3TS-Hf-RfxCas13d-HA was a gift from Miguel Angel Moreno-Mateos (Addgene plasmid # 234479 ; http://n2t.net/addgene:234479 ; RRID:Addgene_234479)
